Addgene plasmid #144889: TFORF3413
Purpose: Lentiviral vector for overexpressing transcription factor ORFs with unique 24-bp barcodes. Barcodes facilitate identification of transcription factors in pooled screens.
Depositing lab: Feng Zhang. Depositing organization: Broad Institute. Publication: A transcription factor atlas of directed differentiation. Joung J, Ma S, Tay T, Geiger-Schuller KR, Kirchgatterer PC, Verdine VK, Guo B, Arias-Garcia MA, Allen WE, Singh A, Kuksenko O, Abudayyeh OO, Gootenberg JS, Fu Z, Macrae RK, Buenrostro JD, Regev A, Zhang F. Cell. 2023 Jan 5;186(1):209-229.e26. doi: 10.1016/j.cell.2022.11.026. PubMed 36608654.
Backbone
  Vector backbone: pLX_TRC317
  Backbone manufacturer: Broad Institute Genetic Perturbation Platform
  Backbone size w/o insert (bp): 8264
  Vector type: Mammalian Expression, Lentiviral
  Selectable markers: Puromycin
Growth in bacteria
  Bacterial resistance: Ampicillin, 100 μg/mL
  Growth temperature: 37°C
  Growth strain: NEB Stable
  Copy number: High Copy
Gene/Insert
  Gene/Insert name: ZFP82
  Species: H. sapiens (human)
  Insert size (bp): 1802
  Entrez Gene: ZFP82 (a.k.a. ZNF545, KIAA1948, MGC45380)
  Promoter: EF1a
  Tag / fusion protein: V5 (C terminal on insert)
  Cloning method: Gateway Cloning
  Sequencing primers: 5′ GGGTGGAGACTGAAGTTAGGCCAG; 3′ CACATAGCGTAAAAGGAGCAACATAG
Resource information
  A portion of this plasmid was derived from a plasmid made by: Broad Institute Genetic Perturbation Platform
Terms and licenses: Academic/Nonprofit Terms; Industry Terms: Not Available to Industry
Depositor comments: NM_133466.3 Please test multiple small colonies in case of plasmid recombination. To make this collection available in a timely manner, a portion of this collection was not fully sequenced by Addgene. If an Addgene verified full plasmid sequence is not available, please contact us prior to placing an order to request the full sequence.
How to cite: TFORF3413 was a gift from Feng Zhang (Addgene plasmid # 144889 ; http://n2t.net/addgene:144889 ; RRID:Addgene_144889)
