[The description below was written by a language model from this plasmid's Addgene catalogue record and pLannotate feature annotations shown in this document.]
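Description:
TFORF3413 is a third-generation-style, self-inactivating lentiviral expression plasmid built on the pLX_TRC317 backbone and carrying the human zinc-finger gene ZFP82 (also known as ZNF545). It belongs to a barcoded transcription factor ORF collection in which each clone carries a unique 24-bp barcode, so that the overexpressed factor can be identified by sequencing in pooled screens. In bacteria it replicates from a high-copy ColE1/pUC-type origin and is selected through the AmpR β-lactamase gene. An f1 origin and remnants of a lac/lacZα cloning region are also present. The depositor warns that the plasmid may recombine, as is common for LTR-containing vectors.

The viral portion begins with an RSV promoter fused to a truncated HIV-1 5' LTR, allowing Tat-independent production of genomic RNA. This is followed by the Ψ packaging signal with a gag fragment, the RRE for Rev-dependent nuclear export, and a cPPT/CTS. It ends with a WPRE, which enhances transcript expression, and a ΔU3 3' LTR, which inactivates the LTR promoter after integration. Two cassettes lie within this unit. An SV40 early promoter drives puromycin N-acetyltransferase for selecting transduced mammalian cells, and the EF-1α promoter drives the ZFP82 ORF. The ORF was inserted by Gateway cloning, is flanked by attB1 and attB2 sites, and is fused at its C-terminus to a V5 epitope tag for detection. The annotation labels only the first part of the ORF as ZFP82. The short "CCR5TC" hits further along probably reflect similarity among zinc-finger repeats rather than a separate element. The barcode is not annotated in the feature table, so its position is not stated. The plasmid is used to make lentivirus for stable ZFP82 overexpression, for example in directed-differentiation screens.
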