Features (pLannotate 1.2.2; 36 found; start..end, strand, type, name):
      5..231     +  promoter       RSV promoter: Rous sarcoma virus enhancer/promoter
    232..412     +  LTR            5' LTR (truncated): truncated 5' long terminal repeat (LTR) from HIV-1
    459..584     +  misc_feature   HIV-1 Ψ: packaging signal of human immunodeficiency virus type 1
    568..931     +  CDS            HIV-1 gag (fragment): gag protein from human immunodeficiency virus 1; gag
   1077..1310    +  misc_feature   RRE: The Rev response element (RRE) of HIV-1 allows for Rev-dependent mRNA export from the nucleus to the cytoplasm.
   1687..1713    +  CDS            Rev (fragment): human immunodeficiency virus 1 (HIV-1) Rev protein; rev; enhances nuclear export of unspliced and incompletely spliced viral mRNAs
   1720..1743    +  promoter       SV40 promoter (fragment): SV40 early promoter
   1744..1815    +  promoter       SV40 promoter (fragment): SV40 enhancer and early promoter
   1839..1974    +  rep_origin     SV40 ori: SV40 origin of replication
   2020..2616    +  CDS            PuroR (fragment): puromycin N-acetyltransferase; pac from Streptomyces; confers resistance to puromycin
   2665..2782    +  misc_feature   cPPT/CTS: central polypurine tract and central termination sequence of HIV-1
   2847..2913    +  CDS            small t antigen (fragment): SV40 (simian virus 40) small t antigen
   2920..4098    +  promoter       EF-1α promoter: strong constitutive promoter for human elongation factor EF-1α
   4119..4136    +  protein_bind   attB1 (fragment): mutant version of attB; core recombination site for the Gateway® BP reaction BP Clonase™
   4142..4693    +  CDS            ZFP82 (fragment): ZFP82_HUMAN - Also known as KIAA1948, ZNF545. Experimental evidence at protein level: Swiss-Prot protein existence level 1. May be involved in transcriptional regulation. From Homo sapiens (Human).
   4715..4731    +  CDS            CCR5TC (fragment): zinc-finger domain from the CCR5-224 (+) zinc-finger nuclease that recognizes the left half-site target sequence in the human CCR5 gene (Perez et al., 2008; Gross et al., 2013)
   5303..5321    +  CDS            CCR5TC (fragment): zinc-finger domain from the CCR5-224 (+) zinc-finger nuclease that recognizes the left half-site target sequence in the human CCR5 gene (Perez et al., 2008; Gross et al., 2013)
   5739..5763    -  protein_bind   attB2: mutant version of attB; recombination site for the Gateway® BP reaction BP Clonase™
   5771..5812    +  CDS            V5 tag: epitope tag from simian virus 5
   5828..5881    +  promoter       U6 promoter (fragment): RNA polymerase III promoter for human U6 snRNA
   5923..6511    +  misc_feature   WPRE: woodchuck hepatitis virus posttranscriptional regulatory element
   6562..6581    +  misc_feature   cPPT/CTS (fragment): central polypurine tract and central termination sequence of HIV-1
   6583..6816    +  LTR            3' LTR (ΔU3): self-inactivating 3' long terminal repeat (LTR) from HIV-1
   6894..7015    +  polyA_signal   SV40 poly(A) signal: SV40 polyadenylation signal
   7055..7190    +  rep_origin     SV40 ori: SV40 origin of replication
   7211..7229    -  promoter       T7 promoter: promoter for bacteriophage T7 RNA polymerase
   7237..7392    +  CDS            lacZα (fragment): LacZα fragment of β-galactosidase; lacZ fragment
   7397..7825    +  rep_origin     f1 ori (sequence partly withheld): f1 bacteriophage origin of replication; arrow indicates direction of (+) strand synthesis
   7878..7982    +  promoter       AmpR promoter: bla
   7983..8843    +  CDS            AmpR: β-lactamase; bla; confers resistance to ampicillin, carbenicillin, and related antibiotics
   9014..9602    +  rep_origin     ori: high-copy-number ColE1/pMB1/pBR322/pUC origin of replication
   9785..9877    +  CDS            lacI (fragment): lac repressor; lacI; The lac repressor binds to the lac operator to inhibit transcription in E. coli. This inhibition can be relieved by adding lactose or isopropyl-β-D-thiogalactopyranoside (IPTG).
   9890..9911    +  protein_bind   CAP binding site: CAP binding activates transcription in the presence of cAMP. E. coli catabolite activator protein
   9926..9956    +  promoter       lac promoter: promoter for the E. coli lac operon
   9964..9980    +  protein_bind   lac operator: The lac repressor binds to the lac operator to inhibit transcription in E. coli. This inhibition can be relieved by adding lactose or isopropyl-β-D-thiogalactopyranoside (IPTG). lac repressor encoded by lacI
  10025..10043   +  promoter       T3 promoter: promoter for bacteriophage T3 RNA polymerase
>Addgene plasmid #144889 | TFORF3413 | addgene full sequence | sequence record 404463 | Addgene NGS Result
TTAATGTAGTCTTATGCAATACTCTTGTAGTCTTGCAACATGGTAACGATGAGTTAGCAACATGCCTTAC
AAGGAGAGAAAAAGCACCGTGCATGCCGATTGGTGGAAGTAAGGTGGTACGATCGTGCCTTATTAGGAAG
GCAACAGACGGGTCTGACATGGATTGGACGAACCACTGAATTGCCGCATTGCAGAGATATTGTATTTAAG
TGCCTAGCTCGATACATAAACGGGTCTCTCTGGTTAGACCAGATCTGAGCCTGGGAGCTCTCTGGCTAAC
TAGGGAACCCACTGCTTAAGCCTCAATAAAGCTTGCCTTGAGTGCTTCAAGTAGTGTGTGCCCGTCTGTT
GTGTGACTCTGGTAACTAGAGATCCCTCAGACCCTTTTAGTCAGTGTGGAAAATCTCTAGCAGTGGCGCC
CGAACAGGGACTTGAAAGCGAAAGGGAAACCAGAGGAGCTCTCTCGACGCAGGACTCGGCTTGCTGAAGC
GCGCACGGCAAGAGGCGAGGGGCGGCGACTGGTGAGTACGCCAAAAATTTTGACTAGCGGAGGCTAGAAG
GAGAGAGATGGGTGCGAGAGCGTCAGTATTAAGCGGGGGAGAATTAGATCGCGATGGGAAAAAATTCGGT
TAAGGCCAGGGGGAAAGAAAAAATATAAATTAAAACATATAGTATGGGCAAGCAGGGAGCTAGAACGATT
CGCAGTTAATCCTGGCCTGTTAGAAACATCAGAAGGCTGTAGACAAATACTGGGACAGCTACAACCATCC
CTTCAGACAGGATCAGAAGAACTTAGATCATTATATAATACAGTAGCAACCCTCTATTGTGTGCATCAAA
GGATAGAGATAAAAGACACCAAGGAAGCTTTAGACAAGATAGAGGAAGAGCAAAACAAAAGTAAGACCAC
CGCACAGCAAGCGGCCGCTGATCTTCAGACCTGGAGGAGGAGATATGAGGGACAATTGGAGAAGTGAATT
ATATAAATATAAAGTAGTAAAAATTGAACCATTAGGAGTAGCACCCACCAAGGCAAAGAGAAGAGTGGTG
CAGAGAGAAAAAAGAGCAGTGGGAATAGGAGCTTTGTTCCTTGGGTTCTTGGGAGCAGCAGGAAGCACTA
TGGGCGCAGCGTCAATGACGCTGACGGTACAGGCCAGACAATTATTGTCTGGTATAGTGCAGCAGCAGAA
CAATTTGCTGAGGGCTATTGAGGCGCAACAGCATCTGTTGCAACTCACAGTCTGGGGCATCAAGCAGCTC
CAGGCAAGAATCCTGGCTGTGGAAAGATACCTAAAGGATCAACAGCTCCTGGGGATTTGGGGTTGCTCTG
GAAAACTCATTTGCACCACTGCTGTGCCTTGGAATGCTAGTTGGAGTAATAAATCTCTGGAACAGATTTG
GAATCACACGACCTGGATGGAGTGGGACAGAGAAATTAACAATTACACAAGCTTAATACACTCCTTAATT
GAAGAATCGCAAAACCAGCAAGAAAAGAATGAACAAGAATTATTGGAATTAGATAAATGGGCAAGTTTGT
GGAATTGGTTTAACATAACAAATTGGCTGTGGTATATAAAATTATTCATAATGATAGTAGGAGGCTTGGT
AGGTTTAAGAATAGTTTTTGCTGTACTTTCTATAGTGAATAGAGTTAGGCAGGGATATTCACCATTATCG
TTTCAGACCCACCTCCCAACCCCGAGGGGACCCATGCATTGCATCTCAATTAGTCAGCAACCAGGTGTGG
AAAGTCCCCAGGCTCCCCAGCAGGCAGAAGTATGCAAAGCATGCGTCTCAATTAGTCAGCAACCATAGTC
CCGCCCCTAACTCCGCCCATCCCGCCCCTAACTCCGCCCAGTTCCGCCCATTCTCCGCCCCATGGCTGAC
TAATTTTTTTTATTTATGCAGAGGCCGAGGCCGCCTCGGCCTCTGAGCTATTCCAGAAGTAGTGAGGAGG
CTTTTTTGGAGGCCTAGGCTTTTGCAAAAAGCTTTCTAGAGGTACCACCGGAGCTTACCATGACCGAGTA
CAAGCCCACGGTGCGCCTCGCCACCCGCGACGACGTCCCCAGGGCCGTACGCACCCTCGCCGCCGCGTTC
GCCGACTACCCCGCCACGCGCCACACCGTCGATCCGGACCGCCACATCGAGCGGGTCACCGAGCTGCAAG
AACTCTTCCTCACGCGCGTCGGGCTCGACATCGGCAAGGTGTGGGTCGCGGACGACGGCGCCGCCGTGGC
GGTCTGGACCACGCCGGAGAGCGTCGAAGCGGGGGCGGTGTTCGCCGAGATCGGCCCGCGCATGGCCGAG
TTGAGCGGTTCCCGGCTGGCCGCGCAGCAACAGATGGAAGGCCTCCTGGCGCCGCACCGGCCCAAGGAGC
CCGCGTGGTTCCTGGCCACCGTCGGCGTCTCGCCCGACCACCAGGGCAAGGGTCTGGGCAGCGCCGTCGT
GCTCCCCGGAGTGGAGGCGGCCGAGCGCGCCGGGGTGCCCGCCTTCCTGGAGACCTCCGCGCCCCGCAAC
CTCCCCTTCTACGAGCGGCTCGGCTTCACCGTCACCGCCGACGTCGAGGTGCCCGAAGGACCGCGCACCT
GGTGCATGACCCGCAAGCCCGGTGCCAGTTAACGAATTCTAGATCTTGAGACAAATGGCAGTATTCATCC
ACAATTTTAAAAGAAAAGGGGGGATTGGGGGGTACAGTGCAGGGGAAAGAATAGTAGACATAATAGCAAC
AGACATACAAACTAAAGAATTACAAAAACAAATTACAAAAATTCAAAATTTTCGGGTTTATTACAGGGAC
AGCAGAGATCCACTTTGGCGCCGGCTCGAGGCCTGCAGGTGCAAAGATGGATAAAGTTTTAAACAGAGAG
GAATCTTTGCAGCTAATGGACCTTCTAGGTCTTGAAAGGAGTGGGAATTGGCTCCGGTGCCCGTCAGTGG
GCAGAGCGCACATCGCCCACAGTCCCCGAGAAGTTGGGGGGAGGGGTCGGCAATTGAACCGGTGCCTAGA
GAAGGTGGCGCGGGGTAAACTGGGAAAGTGATGTCGTGTACTGGCTCCGCCTTTTTCCCGAGGGTGGGGG
AGAACCGTATATAAGTGCAGTAGTCGCCGTGAACGTTCTTTTTCGCAACGGGTTTGCCGCCAGAACACAG
GTAAGTGCCGTGTGTGGTTCCCGCGGGCCTGGCCTCTTTACGGGTTATGGCCCTTGCGTGCCTTGAATTA
CTTCCACCTGGCTGCAGTACGTGATTCTTGATCCCGAGCTTCGGGTTGGAAGTGGGTGGGAGAGTTCGAG
GCCTTGCGCTTAAGGAGCCCCTTCGCCTCGTGCTTGAGTTGAGGCCTGGCCTGGGCGCTGGGGCCGCCGC
GTGCGAATCTGGTGGCACCTTCGCGCCTGTCTCGCTGCTTTCGATAAGTCTCTAGCCATTTAAAATTTTT
GATGACCTGCTGCGACGCTTTTTTTCTGGCAAGATAGTCTTGTAAATGCGGGCCAAGATCTGCACACTGG
TATTTCGGTTTTTGGGGCCGCGGGCGGCGACGGGGCCCGTGCGTCCCAGCGCACATGTTCGGCGAGGCGG
GGCCTGCGAGCGCGGCCACCGAGAATCGGACGGGGGTAGTCTCAAGCTGGCCGGCCTGCTCTGGTGCCTG
GCCTCGCGCCGCCGTGTATCGCCCCGCCCTGGGCGGCAAGGCTGGCCCGGTCGGCACCAGTTGCGTGAGC
GGAAAGATGGCCGCTTCCCGGCCCTGCTGCAGGGAGCTCAAAATGGAGGACGCGGCGCTCGGGAGAGCGG
GCGGGTGAGTCACCCACACAAAGGAAAAGGGCCTTTCCGTCCTCAGCCGTCGCTTCATGTGACTCCACGG
AGTACCGGGCGCCGTCCAGGCACCTCGATTAGTTCTCGAGCTTTTGGAGTACGTCGTCTTTAGGTTGGGG
GGAGGGGTTTTATGCGATGGAGTTTCCCCACACTGAGTGGGTGGAGACTGAAGTTAGGCCAGCTTGGCAC
TTGATGTAATTCTCCTTGGAATTTGCCCTTTTTGAGTTTGGATCTTGGTTCATTCTCAAGCCTCAGACAG
TGGTTCAAAGTTTTTTTCTTCCATTTCAGGTGTCGTGAGGCTAGCATCGATTGATCAACAAGTTTGTACA
AAAAAGTTGGCATGGCCCTTCGATCAGTGATGTTCAGTGATGTATCCATAGACTTCTCTCCAGAAGAGTG
GGAATACCTGGACTTGGAACAAAAGGACTTGTACAGAGATGTCATGTTGGAGAACTACAGCAACTTGGTC
TCACTGGGATGCTTCATTTCTAAACCAGATGTGATTTCCTCATTGGAGCAAGGAAAAGAGCCTTGGAAAG
TTGTGAGGAAAGGAAGAAGACAATATCCAGATTTGGAGACCAAGTATGAGACCAAGAAGTTATCTTTAGA
AAATGACATTTATGAAATAAATTTATCCCAGTGGAAGATAATGGAAAGAATTGAAAACCATGGCCTTAAG
GGTCTCATTTTAAAAAATGATTGGGAATCCACAGGAAAAATTGAAGGACAGGAGAGACCTCAAGAAGGAT
ACTTCAGTAGTGTGAAAATGCCATCTGAAAAGGTGTCCTCTTACCAGAAACGCACATCTGTTACTCCACA
TCAGAGACTTCATTTTGTTGATAAACCCTATGAATGTAAGGAATGTGGGAAGGCGTTCAGAGTGCGCCAA
CAGCTTACTTTTCATCACAGAATTCATACTGGTGAAAAACCGTATGAATGTAAGGAATGTGGGATGGCCT
TCAGACAGACTGCACACCTTACTCGACATCAGAGACTTCATTCTGGTGAAAAACTCTATGAATGTAAGGA
ATGTGGGGAAGCTTTCATATGTGGTGCAGATCTTAGAGTACATCAGAAAATGCATATTGGTGAGAAGCCC
TATGAATGTAAAGAATGTGGGAAGGCTTTTAGGGTACGAGGACAACTTACTCTGCATCAGAGGATTCATA
CTGGTGAGAAACCCTATGTGTGTAAAGAGTGTGGAAAAGCCTTTAGACAGTACGCACACCTGACTCGGCA
TCAGAAGCTTAATAGTGCTGACAGGCTCTATGAATGCAAAGAATGTGGGAAGGCCTTTTTGTGTGGCTCT
GGTCTTAGAGTACATCACAAACTTCATACTGGTGAGAAACCCTATGAATGTAAGGAATGCGGGAAGGCCT
TTAGAGTGCGACAACAACTAACACTCCATCAGAGAATTCATACTGGTGAGAAACCCTATGAATGTAAGGA
ATGTGGAAAGACCTTTAGCCGTGGCTATCATCTTATTCTCCATCACAGAATTCATACTGGTGAAAAACCT
TACGAATGTAAGGAATGCTGGAAAGCCTTTAGTCGCTACTCACAACTTATTTCACATCAGAGTATTCATA
TTGGTGTTAAGCCCTATGACTGTAAGGAATGCGGGAAGGCCTTCAGACTACTTTCACAACTCACACAGCA
TCAGAGTATTCATATTGGTGAGAAACCTTATAAATGTAAGGAATGTGGCAAGGCCTTTAGATTGCGCCAA
AAACTTACTCTACATCAGAGCATTCATACTGGCGAAAAACCCTTTGAGTGTAAGGAATGTAGGAAGGCCT
TTAGACTTAATTCATCCCTTATTCAACATCTGAGAATTCATTCTGGTGAGAAACCCTATGAATGTAAGGA
ATGTAAGAAGGCCTTTAGGCAACATTCACACCTTACTCATCATCTGAAAATTCATAATGTAAAAATCTAC
CCAACTTTCTTGTACAAAGTGGTTGATATCGGTAAGCCTATCCCTAACCCTCTCCTCGGTCTCGATTCTA
CGTAGTAATGAACTAGTCCGTAACTTGAAAGTATTTCGATTTCTTGGCTTTATATATCTTGTGGAAAGGA
CGAGCTTTTTGACGATCAATCTAGCACACGCGTTAAGTCGACAATCAACCTCTGGATTACAAAATTTGTG
AAAGATTGACTGGTATTCTTAACTATGTTGCTCCTTTTACGCTATGTGGATACGCTGCTTTAATGCCTTT
GTATCATGCTATTGCTTCCCGTATGGCTTTCATTTTCTCCTCCTTGTATAAATCCTGGTTGCTGTCTCTT
TATGAGGAGTTGTGGCCCGTTGTCAGGCAACGTGGCGTGGTGTGCACTGTGTTTGCTGACGCAACCCCCA
CTGGTTGGGGCATTGCCACCACCTGTCAGCTCCTTTCCGGGACTTTCGCTTTCCCCCTCCCTATTGCCAC
GGCGGAACTCATCGCCGCCTGCCTTGCCCGCTGCTGGACAGGGGCTCGGCTGTTGGGCACTGACAATTCC
GTGGTGTTGTCGGGGAAATCATCGTCCTTTCCTTGGCTGCTCGCCTGTGTTGCCACCTGGATTCTGCGCG
GGACGTCCTTCTGCTACGTCCCTTCGGCCCTCAATCCAGCGGACCTTCCTTCCCGCGGCCTGCTGCCGGC
TCTGCGGCCTCTTCCGCGTCTTCGCCTTCGCCCTCAGACGAGTCGGATCTCCCTTTGGGCCGCCTCCCCG
CGTCGACTTTAAGACCAATGACTTACAAGGCAGCTGTAGATCTTAGCCACTTTTTAAAAGAAAAGGGGGG
ACTGGAAGGGCTAATTCACTCCCAACGAAGACAAGATCTGCTTTTTGCTTGTACTGGGTCTCTCTGGTTA
GACCAGATCTGAGCCTGGGAGCTCTCTGGCTAACTAGGGAACCCACTGCTTAAGCCTCAATAAAGCTTGC
CTTGAGTGCTTCAAGTAGTGTGTGCCCGTCTGTTGTGTGACTCTGGTAACTAGAGATCCCTCAGACCCTT
TTAGTCAGTGTGGAAAATCTCTAGCAGTACGTATAGTAGTTCATGTCATCTTATTATTCAGTATTTATAA
CTTGCAAAGAAATGAATATCAGAGAGTGAGAGGAACTTGTTTATTGCAGCTTATAATGGTTACAAATAAA
GCAATAGCATCACAAATTTCACAAATAAAGCATTTTTTTCACTGCATTCTAGTTGTGGTTTGTCCAAACT
CATCAATGTATCTTATCATGTCTGGCTCTAGCTATCCCGCCCCTAACTCCGCCCATCCCGCCCCTAACTC
CGCCCAGTTCCGCCCATTCTCCGCCCCATGGCTGACTAATTTTTTTTATTTATGCAGAGGCCGAGGCCGC
CTCGGCCTCTGAGCTATTCCAGAAGTAGTGAGGAGGCTTTTTTGGAGGCCTAGGGACGTACCCAATTCGC
CCTATAGTGAGTCGTATTACGCGCGCTCACTGGCCGTCGTTTTACAACGTCGTGACTGGGAAAACCCTGG
CGTTACCCAACTTAATCGCCTTGCAGCACATCCCCCTTTCGCCAGCTGGCGTAATAGCGAAGAGGCCCGC
ACCGATCGCCCTTCCCAACAGTTGCGCAGCCTGAATGGCGAATGGG
[124 nt withheld, positions 7397-7520]
C
[91 nt withheld, positions 7522-7612]
A
[49 nt withheld, positions 7614-7662]
CCTTTGACGTTGGAGTCCACGTTCTTT
[37 nt withheld, positions 7690-7726]
ACCCTATCTCGGTCTATTCTTTTGATTTATAAGGGATTTTGCCGATTTCGGCCTATTGGTTAAAAAATGA
GCTGATTTAACAAAAATTTAACGCGAATTTTAACAAAATATTAACGCTTACAATTTAGGTGGCACTTTTC
GGGGAAATGTGCGCGGAACCCCTATTTGTTTATTTTTCTAAATACATTCAAATATGTATCCGCTCATGAG
ACAATAACCCTGATAAATGCTTCAATAATATTGAAAAAGGAAGAGTATGAGTATTCAACATTTCCGTGTC
GCCCTTATTCCCTTTTTTGCGGCATTTTGCCTTCCTGTTTTTGCTCACCCAGAAACGCTGGTGAAAGTAA
AAGATGCTGAAGATCAGTTGGGTGCACGAGTGGGTTACATCGAACTGGATCTCAACAGCGGTAAGATCCT
TGAGAGTTTTCGCCCCGAAGAACGTTTTCCAATGATGAGCACTTTTAAAGTTCTGCTATGTGGCGCGGTA
TTATCCCGTATTGACGCCGGGCAAGAGCAACTCGGTCGCCGCATACACTATTCTCAGAATGACTTGGTTG
AGTACTCACCAGTCACAGAAAAGCATCTTACGGATGGCATGACAGTAAGAGAATTATGCAGTGCTGCCAT
AACCATGAGTGATAACACTGCGGCCAACTTACTTCTGACAACGATCGGAGGACCGAAGGAGCTAACCGCT
TTTTTGCACAACATGGGGGATCATGTAACTCGCCTTGATCGTTGGGAACCGGAGCTGAATGAAGCCATAC
CAAACGACGAGCGTGACACCACGATGCCTGTAGCAATGGCAACAACGTTGCGCAAACTATTAACTGGCGA
ACTACTTACTCTAGCTTCCCGGCAACAATTAATAGACTGGATGGAGGCGGATAAAGTTGCAGGACCACTT
CTGCGCTCGGCCCTTCCGGCTGGCTGGTTTATTGCTGATAAATCTGGAGCCGGTGAGCGTGGGTCTCGCG
GTATCATTGCAGCACTGGGGCCAGATGGTAAGCCCTCCCGTATCGTAGTTATCTACACGACGGGGAGTCA
GGCAACTATGGATGAACGAAATAGACAGATCGCTGAGATAGGTGCCTCACTGATTAAGCATTGGTAACTG
TCAGACCAAGTTTACTCATATATACTTTAGATTGATTTAAAACTTCATTTTTAATTTAAAAGGATCTAGG
TGAAGATCCTTTTTGATAATCTCATGACCAAAATCCCTTAACGTGAGTTTTCGTTCCACTGAGCGTCAGA
CCCCGTAGAAAAGATCAAAGGATCTTCTTGAGATCCTTTTTTTCTGCGCGTAATCTGCTGCTTGCAAACA
AAAAAACCACCGCTACCAGCGGTGGTTTGTTTGCCGGATCAAGAGCTACCAACTCTTTTTCCGAAGGTAA
CTGGCTTCAGCAGAGCGCAGATACCAAATACTGTTCTTCTAGTGTAGCCGTAGTTAGGCCACCACTTCAA
GAACTCTGTAGCACCGCCTACATACCTCGCTCTGCTAATCCTGTTACCAGTGGCTGCTGCCAGTGGCGAT
AAGTCGTGTCTTACCGGGTTGGACTCAAGACGATAGTTACCGGATAAGGCGCAGCGGTCGGGCTGAACGG
GGGGTTCGTGCACACAGCCCAGCTTGGAGCGAACGACCTACACCGAACTGAGATACCTACAGCGTGAGCT
ATGAGAAAGCGCCACGCTTCCCGAAGGGAGAAAGGCGGACAGGTATCCGGTAAGCGGCAGGGTCGGAACA
GGAGAGCGCACGAGGGAGCTTCCAGGGGGAAACGCCTGGTATCTTTATAGTCCTGTCGGGTTTCGCCACC
TCTGACTTGAGCGTCGATTTTTGTGATGCTCGTCAGGGGGGCGGAGCCTATGGAAAAACGCCAGCAACGC
GGCCTTTTTACGGTTCCTGGCCTTTTGCTGGCCTTTTGCTCACATGTTCTTTCCTGCGTTATCCCCTGAT
TCTGTGGATAACCGTATTACCGCCTTTGAGTGAGCTGATACCGCTCGCCGCAGCCGAACGACCGAGCGCA
GCGAGTCAGTGAGCGAGGAAGCGGAAGAGCGCCCAATACGCAAACCGCCTCTCCCCGCGCGTTGGCCGAT
TCATTAATGCAGCTGGCACGACAGGTTTCCCGACTGGAAAGCGGGCAGTGAGCGCAACGCAATTAATGTG
AGTTAGCTCACTCATTAGGCACCCCAGGCTTTACACTTTATGCTTCCGGCTCGTATGTTGTGTGGAATTG
TGAGCGGATAACAATTTCACACAGGAAACAGCTATGACCATGATTACGCCAAGCGCGCAATTAACCCTCA
CTAAAGGGAACAAAAGCTGGAGCTGCAAGC
