>Addgene plasmid #144889 | TFORF3413 | depositor partial sequence | sequence record 286782 | Insert
ATCGATTGATCAACAAGTTTGTACAAAAAAGTTGGCATGGCCCTTCGATCAGTGATGTTCAGTGATGTAT
CCATAGACTTCTCTCCAGAAGAGTGGGAATACCTGGACTTGGAACAAAAGGACTTGTACAGAGATGTCAT
GTTGGAGAACTACAGCAACTTGGTCTCACTGGGATGCTTCATTTCTAAACCAGATGTGATTTCCTCATTG
GAGCAAGGAAAAGAGCCTTGGAAAGTTGTGAGGAAAGGAAGAAGACAATATCCAGATTTGGAGACCAAGT
ATGAGACCAAGAAGTTATCTTTAGAAAATGACATTTATGAAATAAATTTATCCCAGTGGAAGATAATGGA
AAGAATTGAAAACCATGGCCTTAAGGGTCTCATTTTAAAAAATGATTGGGAATCCACAGGAAAAATTGAA
GGACAGGAGAGACCTCAAGAAGGATACTTCAGTAGTGTGAAAATGCCATCTGAAAAGGTGTCCTCTTACC
AGAAACGCACATCTGTTACTCCACATCAGAGACTTCATTTTGTTGATAAACCCTATGAATGTAAGGAATG
TGGGAAGGCGTTCAGAGTGCGCCAACAGCTTACTTTTCATCACAGAATTCATACTGGTGAAAAACCGTAT
GAATGTAAGGAATGTGGGATGGCCTTCAGACAGACTGCACACCTTACTCGACATCAGAGACTTCATTCTG
GTGAAAAACTCTATGAATGTAAGGAATGTGGGGAAGCTTTCATATGTGGTGCAGATCTTAGAGTACATCA
GAAAATGCATATTGGTGAGAAGCCCTATGAATGTAAAGAATGTGGGAAGGCTTTTAGGGTACGAGGACAA
CTTACTCTGCATCAGAGGATTCATACTGGTGAGAAACCCTATGTGTGTAAAGAGTGTGGAAAAGCCTTTA
GACAGTACGCACACCTGACTCGGCATCAGAAGCTTAATAGTGCTGACAGGCTCTATGAATGCAAAGAATG
TGGGAAGGCCTTTTTGTGTGGCTCTGGTCTTAGAGTACATCACAAACTTCATACTGGTGAGAAACCCTAT
GAATGTAAGGAATGCGGGAAGGCCTTTAGAGTGCGACAACAACTAACACTCCATCAGAGAATTCATACTG
GTGAGAAACCCTATGAATGTAAGGAATGTGGAAAGACCTTTAGCCGTGGCTATCATCTTATTCTCCATCA
CAGAATTCATACTGGTGAAAAACCTTACGAATGTAAGGAATGCTGGAAAGCCTTTAGTCGCTACTCACAA
CTTATTTCACATCAGAGTATTCATATTGGTGTTAAGCCCTATGACTGTAAGGAATGCGGGAAGGCCTTCA
GACTACTTTCACAACTCACACAGCATCAGAGTATTCATATTGGTGAGAAACCTTATAAATGTAAGGAATG
TGGCAAGGCCTTTAGATTGCGCCAAAAACTTACTCTACATCAGAGCATTCATACTGGCGAAAAACCCTTT
GAGTGTAAGGAATGTAGGAAGGCCTTTAGACTTAATTCATCCCTTATTCAACATCTGAGAATTCATTCTG
GTGAGAAACCCTATGAATGTAAGGAATGTAAGAAGGCCTTTAGGCAACATTCACACCTTACTCATCATCT
GAAAATTCATAATGTAAAAATCTACCCAACTTTCTTGTACAAAGTGGTTGATATCGGTAAGCCTATCCCT
AACCCTCTCCTCGGTCTCGATTCTACGTAGTAATGAACTAGTCCGTAACTTGAAAGTATTTCGATTTCTT
GGCTTTATATATCTTGTGGAAAGGACGAGCTTTTTGACGATCAATCTAGCAC
