>Addgene plasmid #144889 | TFORF3413 | depositor partial sequence | sequence record 286783 | Barcode
GCTTTTTGACGATCAATCTAGCAC
